>Addgene plasmid #234183 | pAIP4_5KUW | addgene full sequence | sequence record 464148 | Addgene NGS Result
GTCATTACGAACCTTCCAGCTGACCACAGTCCGCAATGGTGATTTTTTTGCTCGTCTTCCCATTACGGCT
ACCAAAACGTTCCATGGCTTCCACGATGTTCATACCTTCTTTCACCTTGCCAAAAACAACGTGCTTGCCA
TCCAGCCACTCAGTTTTAGCGGTGCAGATGAAAAATTGCGAGCCATTGGTGTTCGGACCCGCATTTGCCA
TAGAGAGAATACCTGGGCCGGTGTGCTTCAAGATAAAGTTCTCATCCTCGAACTTCTCACCATAAATGCT
CTTGCCGCCGGTGCCGTTATGACGGGTGAAGTCACCACCCTGGCACATGAAACCCGGGATAATACGATGG
AAGCAACTACCTTTGTAGCCGAAGCCCTTCTCGCCGGTGGACAGTGCGCGGAAGTTTTCCGCCGTTTTCG
GAACTTTGTCCGCAAACAACTCAAAGCTCACGCGACCCAGCGGTTCACCATCGACAGCTATATCGAAAAA
AACTGTGGGATTTACTCCAGAGCCGCCAATCTGTTCACGGTGGGCTTCAATGATGTCGTTGTCTTCCATG
TCCAGGTCTTCCGGCGCTTGATCTGCCTGGATGCGAATACCGTCATACAGGAAACGCAGGCTATCCATTT
CCTTGCCCTGACGTTTGGCAAACGCTTCCATCAGGCGACGCAGCGGCGTGGTCTTTTTGATCTTAAAGAA
AATTTCAGAGCTGCCGTCACTAACTTTCAGGTTAATATGGGTTTCCGGTTTCACTTCCGGCTTGACTTCC
GGCTTTGCTTCTTGGTTGACTTCCGAATCTTGCAGGCTACCGTGGTGATGGTGATGGTGATGATGGTGAT
GAATCTTCGCCATCATATGTATATCTCCTTCTTAAAGTTAAACAAAATTATTTCTAGAGGGGAATTGTTA
TCCGCTCACAATTCCCCTATAGTGAGTCGTATTAATTTCGCGGGATCGAGATCGATCTCGATCCTCTACG
CCGGACGCATCGTGGCCGGCATCACCGGCGCCACAGGTGCGGTTGCTGGCGCCTATATCGCCGACATCAC
CGATGGGGAAGATCGGGCTCGCCACTTCGGGCTCATGAGCGCTTGTTTCGGCGTGGGTATGGTGGCAGGC
CCCGTGGCCGGGGGACTGTTGGGCGCCATCTCCTTGCATGCACCATTCCTTGCGGCGGCGGTGCTCAACG
GCCTCAACCTACTACTGGGCTGCTTCCTAATGCAGGAGTCGCATAAGGGAGAGCGTCGAGATCCCGGACA
CCATCGAATGGCGCAAAACCTTTCGCGGTATGGCATGATAGCGCCCGGAAGAGAGTCAATTCAGGGTGGT
GAATGTGAAACCAGTAACGTTATACGATGTCGCAGAGTATGCCGGTGTCTCTTATCAGACCGTTTCCCGC
GTGGTGAACCAGGCCAGCCACGTTTCTGCGAAAACGCGGGAAAAAGTGGAAGCGGCGATGGCGGAGCTGA
ATTACATTCCCAACCGCGTGGCACAACAACTGGCGGGCAAACAGTCGTTGCTGATTGGCGTTGCCACCTC
CAGTCTGGCCCTGCACGCGCCGTCGCAAATTGTCGCGGCGATTAAATCTCGCGCCGATCAACTGGGTGCC
AGCGTGGTGGTGTCGATGGTAGAACGAAGCGGCGTCGAAGCCTGTAAAGCGGCGGTGCACAATCTTCTCG
CGCAACGCGTCAGTGGGCTGATCATTAACTATCCGCTGGATGACCAGGATGCCATTGCTGTGGAAGCTGC
CTGCACTAATGTTCCGGCGTTATTTCTTGATGTCTCTGACCAGACACCCATCAACAGTATTATTTTCTCC
CATGAAGACGGTACGCGACTGGGCGTGGAGCATCTGGTCGCATTGGGTCACCAGCAAATCGCGCTGTTAG
CGGGCCCATTAAGTTCTGTCTCGGCGCGTCTGCGTCTGGCTGGCTGGCATAAATATCTCACTCGCAATCA
AATTCAGCCGATAGCGGAACGGGAAGGCGACTGGAGTGCCATGTCCGGTTTTCAACAAACCATGCAAATG
CTGAATGAGGGCATCGTTCCCACTGCGATGCTGGTTGCCAACGATCAGATGGCGCTGGGCGCAATGCGCG
CCATTACCGAGTCCGGGCTGCGCGTTGGTGCGGACATCTCGGTAGTGGGATACGACGATACCGAAGACAG
CTCATGTTATATCCCGCCGTTAACCACCATCAAACAGGATTTTCGCCTGCTGGGGCAAACCAGCGTGGAC
CGCTTGCTGCAACTCTCTCAGGGCCAGGCGGTGAAGGGCAATCAGCTGTTGCCCGTCTCACTGGTGAAAA
GAAAAACCACCCTGGCGCCCAATACGCAAACCGCCTCTCCCCGCGCGTTGGCCGATTCATTAATGCAGCT
GGCACGACAGGTTTCCCGACTGGAAAGCGGGCAGTGAGCGCAACGCAATTAATGTAAGTTAGCTCACTCA
TTAGGCACCGGGATCTCGACCGATGCCCTTGAGAGCCTTCAACCCAGTCAGCTCCTTCCGGTGGGCGCGG
GGCATGACTATCGTCGCCGCACTTATGACTGTCTTCTTTATCATGCAACTCGTAGGACAGGTGCCGGCAG
CGCTCTGGGTCATTTTCGGCGAGGACCGCTTTCGCTGGAGCGCGACGATGATCGGCCTGTCGCTTGCGGT
ATTCGGAATCTTGCACGCCCTCGCTCAAGCCTTCGTCACTGGTCCCGCCACCAAACGTTTCGGCGAGAAG
CAGGCCATTATCGCCGGCATGGCGGCCCCACGGGTGCGCATGATCGTGCTCCTGTCGTTGAGGACCCGGC
TAGGCTGGCGGGGTTGCCTTACTGGTTAGCAGAATGAATCACCGATACGCGAGCGAACGTGAAGCGACTG
CTGCTGCAAAACGTCTGCGACCTGAGCAACAACATGAATGGTCTTCGGTTTCCGTGTTTCGTAAAGTCTG
GAAACGCGGAAGTCAGCGCCCTGCACCATTATGTTCCGGATCTGCATCGCAGGATGCTGCTGGCTACCCT
GTGGAACACCTACATCTGTATTAACGAAGCGCTGGCATTGACCCTGAGTGATTTTTCTCTGGTCCCGCCG
CATCCATACCGCCAGTTGTTTACCCTCACAACGTTCCAGTAACCGGGCATGTTCATCATCAGTAACCCGT
ATCGTGAGCATCCTCTCTCGTTTCATCGGTATCATTACCCCCATGAACAGAAATCCCCCTTACACGGAGG
CATCAGTGACCAAACAGGAAAAAACCGCCCTTAACATGGCCCGCTTTATCAGAAGCCAGACATTAACGCT
TCTGGAGAAACTCAACGAGCTGGACGCGGATGAACAGGCAGACATCTGTGAATCGCTTCACGACCACGCT
GATGAGCTTTACCGCAGCTGCCTCGCGCGTTTCGGTGATGACGGTGAAAACCTCTGACACATGCAGCTCC
CGGAGACGGTCACAGCTTGTCTGTAAGCGGATGCCGGGAGCAGACAAGCCCGTCAGGGCGCGTCAGCGGG
TGTTGGCGGGTGTCGGGGCGCAGCCATGACCCAGTCACGTAGCGATAGCGGAGTGTATACTGGCTTAACT
ATGCGGCATCAGAGCAGATTGTACTGAGAGTGCACCATTGCGGTGTGAAATACCGCACAGATGCGTAAGG
AGAAAATACCGCATCAGGCGCTCTTCCGCTTCCTCGCTCACTGACTCGCTGCGCTCGGTCGTTCGGCTGC
GGCGAGCGGTATCAGCTCACTCAAAGGCGGTAATACGGTTATCCACAGAATCAGGGGATAACGCAGGAAA
GAACATGTGAGCAAAAGGCCAGCAAAAGGCCAGGAACCGTAAAAAGGCCGCGTTGCTGGCGTTTTTCCAT
AGGCTCCGCCCCCCTGACGAGCATCACAAAAATCGACGCTCAAGTCAGAGGTGGCGAAACCCGACAGGAC
TATAAAGATACCAGGCGTTTCCCCCTGGAAGCTCCCTCGTGCGCTCTCCTGTTCCGACCCTGCCGCTTAC
CGGATACCTGTCCGCCTTTCTCCCTTCGGGAAGCGTGGCGCTTTCTCATAGCTCACGCTGTAGGTATCTC
AGTTCGGTGTAGGTCGTTCGCTCCAAGCTGGGCTGTGTGCACGAACCCCCCGTTCAGCCCGACCGCTGCG
CCTTATCCGGTAACTATCGTCTTGAGTCCAACCCGGTAAGACACGACTTATCGCCACTGGCAGCAGCCAC
TGGTAACAGGATTAGCAGAGCGAGGTATGTAGGCGGTGCTACAGAGTTCTTGAAGTGGTGGCCTAACTAC
GGCTACACTAGAAGGACAGTATTTGGTATCTGCGCTCTGCTGAAGCCAGTTACCTTCGGAAAAAGAGTTG
GTAGCTCTTGATCCGGCAAACAAACCACCGCTGGTAGCGGTGGTTTTTTTGTTTGCAAGCAGCAGATTAC
GCGCAGAAAAAAAGGATCTCAAGAAGATCCTTTGATCTTTTCTACGGGGTCTGACGCTCAGTGGAACGAA
AACTCACGTTAAGGGATTTTGGTCATGAACAATAAAACTGTCTGCTTACATAAACAGTAATACAAGGGGT
GTTATGAGCCATATTCAACGGGAAACGTCTTGCTCTAGGCCGCGATTAAATTCCAACATGGATGCTGATT
TATATGGGTATAAATGGGCTCGCGATAATGTCGGGCAATCAGGTGCGACAATCTATCGATTGTATGGGAA
GCCCGATGCGCCAGAGTTGTTTCTGAAACATGGCAAAGGTAGCGTTGCCAATGATGTTACAGATGAGATG
GTCAGACTAAACTGGCTGACGGAATTTATGCCTCTTCCGACCATCAAGCATTTTATCCGTACTCCTGATG
ATGCATGGTTACTCACCACTGCGATCCCCGGGAAAACAGCATTCCAGGTATTAGAAGAATATCCTGATTC
AGGTGAAAATATTGTTGATGCGCTGGCAGTGTTCCTGCGCCGGTTGCATTCGATTCCTGTTTGTAATTGT
CCTTTTAACAGCGATCGCGTATTTCGTCTCGCTCAGGCGCAATCACGAATGAATAACGGTTTGGTTGATG
CGAGTGATTTTGATGACGAGCGTAATGGCTGGCCTGTTGAACAAGTCTGGAAAGAAATGCATAAACTTTT
GCCATTCTCACCGGATTCAGTCGTCACTCATGGTGATTTCTCACTTGATAACCTTATTTTTGACGAGGGG
AAATTAATAGGTTGTATTGATGTTGGACGAGTCGGAATCGCAGACCGATACCAGGATCTTGCCATCCTAT
GGAACTGCCTCGGTGAGTTTTCTCCTTCATTACAGAAACGGCTTTTTCAAAAATATGGTATTGATAATCC
TGATATGAATAAATTGCAGTTTCATTTGATGCTCGATGAGTTTTTCTAAGAATTAATTCATGAGCGGATA
CATATTTGAATGTATTTAGAAAAATAAACAAATAGGGGTTCCGCGCACATTTCCCCGAAAAGTGCCACCT
AAATTGTAAGCGTTAATATTTTGTTAAAATTCGCGTTAAATTTTTGTTAAATCAGCTCATTTTTTAACCA
ATAGGCCGAAATCGGCAAAATCCCTTATAAATCAAAAGAATAGACCGAGATAGGGT
[37 nt withheld, positions 5587-5623]
AAAGAACGTGGACTCCAACGTCAAAGG
[49 nt withheld, positions 5651-5699]
T
[91 nt withheld, positions 5701-5791]
G
[124 nt withheld, positions 5793-5916]
CCCATTCGCCAATCCGGATATAGTTCCTCCTTTCAGCAAAAAACCCCTCAAGACCCGTTTAGAGGCCCCA
AGGGGTTATGCTAGTTATTGCTCAGCGGTGGCAGCAGCCAACTCAGCTTCCTTTCGGGCTTTGTTAGCAG
CCGGATCTCAGTGGTGGTGGTGGTGGTGCTCGA
Features (pLannotate 1.2.2; 21 found; start..end, strand, type, name):
     14..505     -  CDS            PPIA: PPIA_CHLAE - Also known as CYPA. Experimental evidence at protein level: Swiss-Prot protein existence level 1. Catalyzes the cis-trans isomerization of proline imidic peptide bonds in oligopeptides (By similarity). Exerts a strong chemotactic effect on leukocytes partly through activation of one of its membrane receptors BSG/CD147, initiating a signaling cascade that culminates in MAPK/ERK activation (By similarity). Activates endothelial cells (ECs) in a proinflammatory manner by stimulating activation of NF-kappa-B and ERK, JNK and p38 MAP-kinases and by inducing expression of adhesion molec
    509..805     -  CDS            SMT3: SMT3_YEAST - Experimental evidence at protein level: Swiss-Prot protein existence level 1. Not known; suppressor of MIF2 mutations. From Saccharomyces cerevisiae (strain ATCC 204508 / S288c) (Baker's yeast).
    813..832     -  CDS            7xHis (fragment): 6xHis affinity tag
    864..886     -  RBS            RBS: efficient ribosome binding site from bacteriophage T7 gene 10 (Olins and Rangwala, 1989)
    901..925     -  protein_bind   lac operator: The lac repressor binds to the lac operator to inhibit transcription in E. coli. This inhibition can be relieved by adding lactose or isopropyl-β-D-thiogalactopyranoside (IPTG). lac repressor encoded by lacI
    926..944     -  promoter       T7 promoter: promoter for bacteriophage T7 RNA polymerase
    970..1249    +  CDS            TcR (fragment): tetracycline efflux protein; tet; confers resistance to tetracycline
   1257..1334    +  promoter       lacI promoter: lacI
   1335..2417    +  CDS            lacI: lac repressor; lacI; The lac repressor binds to the lac operator to inhibit transcription in E. coli. This inhibition can be relieved by adding lactose or isopropyl-β-D-thiogalactopyranoside (IPTG).
   2430..2451    +  protein_bind   CAP binding site: CAP binding activates transcription in the presence of cAMP. E. coli catabolite activator protein
   2466..2757    +  CDS            TcR (fragment): tetracycline efflux protein; tet; confers resistance to tetracycline
   2829..3209    -  CDS            YPB1_ECOLX: Protein predicted: Swiss-Prot protein existence level 4. From Escherichia coli.
   3226..3417    +  CDS            rop: Rop protein, which maintains plasmids at low copy number; rop
   3519..3658    +  misc_feature   bom: basis of mobility region from pBR322
   3844..4432    -  rep_origin     ori: high-copy-number ColE1/pMB1/pBR322/pUC origin of replication
   4554..5369    +  CDS            KanR: aminoglycoside phosphotransferase; aph(3')-Ia; confers resistance to kanamycin in bacteria or G418 (Geneticin®) in eukaryotes
   5378..5435    -  promoter       AmpR promoter (fragment): bla
   5488..5916    -  rep_origin     f1 ori (sequence partly withheld): f1 bacteriophage origin of replication; arrow indicates direction of (+) strand synthesis
   5953..6000    -  terminator     T7 terminator: transcription terminator for bacteriophage T7 RNA polymerase
   6008..6057    -  CDS            SET1 (fragment): solubility-enhancement tag derived from T7 phage gene 10B
   6067..6084    -  CDS            9xHis (fragment): 9xHis affinity tag
