[The description below was written by a language model from this plasmid's Addgene catalogue record and pLannotate feature annotations shown in this document.]
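Description:
pAIP4_5KUW is a bacterial expression plasmid built on a pET29b backbone for producing human peptidyl-prolyl cis-trans isomerase A (PPIA, also called cyclophilin A) in Escherichia coli. It replicates from a ColE1/pBR322-type origin, and the backbone retains the rop gene and the bom region. The catalogue lists it as high copy, although rop normally acts to moderate copy number. Selection is by kanamycin through the aph(3')-Ia gene. An f1 phage origin is also present. The short tetracycline-resistance fragments in the annotation are non-functional pBR322 remnants typical of pET vectors.

The 492 bp PPIA coding sequence came from synthetic DNA and was inserted by Golden Gate assembly, with both flanking BsaI sites destroyed in the process. The annotation tool matched it best to a primate orthologue, but the record states the species as human. Expression is driven by a T7 promoter with an adjacent lac operator and the T7 gene 10 ribosome binding site, and transcription ends at the T7 terminator. The plasmid-borne lacI gene supplies repressor, so expression is held off until induction with IPTG in a host that provides T7 RNA polymerase.

The protein is made as an N-terminal fusion to a polyhistidine tag (10xHis per the record) followed by yeast Smt3 (SUMO). This supports immobilised-metal affinity capture, after which a SUMO-specific protease can release the target, consistent with the associated work on high-throughput purification by protease elution. Fragments of a further His tag and a T7 gene 10B-derived solubility tag are annotated just downstream of the insert. The record does not indicate whether these are translated as part of the product.
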