Addgene plasmid #234183: pAIP4_5KUW
Purpose: Heterologous protein expression of peptidyl-prolyl cis-trans isomerase A (PPIase A) in Escherichia coli
Depositing lab: Christopher Bahl. Depositing organization: AI Proteins. Publication: Facile, high-throughput protein purification enabled by high-efficiency protease elution. Cárcamo Noriega EN, Truebridge IS, Teets FD 3rd, Bowman JW 3rd, Rodriguez N, Howard TA, Bahl CD. Protein Sci. 2026 Sep;35(9):e70746. doi: 10.1002/pro.70746. PubMed 42555168.
Backbone
  Vector backbone: pET29b
  Backbone size w/o insert (bp): 5679
  Vector type: Bacterial Expression
Growth in bacteria
  Bacterial resistance: Kanamycin, 50 μg/mL
  Growth temperature: 37°C
  Growth strain: DH10B
  Copy number: High Copy
Gene/Insert
  Gene/Insert name: 5KUW (alt names: PPIA_HUMAN; Peptidyl-prolyl cis-trans isomerase A (PPIase A) (EC 5.2.1.8))
  Species: H. sapiens (human)
  Insert size (bp): 492
  Entrez Gene: PPIA (a.k.a. CYPA, CYPH, HEL-S-69p)
  Promoter: T7
  Tag / fusion protein: 10x HisTag-Smt3 (N terminal on backbone)
  Cloning method: Golden Gate
  Sequencing primers: 5′ T7-promoter; 3′ T7-Term
Resource information
  A portion of this plasmid was derived from a plasmid made by: Synthetic DNA
Terms and licenses: Academic/Nonprofit Terms; Industry Terms
Depositor comments: 5' cloning site: BsaI (destroyed), 3' cloning site: BsaI (destroyed). Peptidyl-prolyl cis-trans isomerase A (PPIase A) (EC 5.2.1.8) (Cyclophilin A) (Cyclosporin A-binding protein) (Rotamase A) [Cleaved into Peptidyl-prolyl cis-trans isomerase A, N-terminally processed]
How to cite: pAIP4_5KUW was a gift from Christopher Bahl (Addgene plasmid # 234183 ; http://n2t.net/addgene:234183 ; RRID:Addgene_234183)
